Addgene plasmid #115859: pAPM-D4 miR30-SETDB1 ts1
Purpose: SETDB1 knockdown
Depositing lab: Jeremy Luban. Depositing organization: University of Massachusetts, Worcester. Publication: Primate immunodeficiency virus proteins Vpx and Vpr counteract transcriptional repression of proviruses by the HUSH complex. Yurkovetskiy L, Guney MH, Kim K, Goh SL, McCauley S, Dauphin A, Diehl WE, Luban J. Nat Microbiol. 2018 Dec;3(12):1354-1361. doi: 10.1038/s41564-018-0256-x. Epub 2018 Oct 8. PubMed 30297740.
Backbone
  Vector backbone: pAPM-D4-mir30
  Vector type: Lentiviral
  Selectable markers: Puromycin
Growth in bacteria
  Bacterial resistance: Ampicillin, 100 μg/mL
  Growth temperature: 30°C
  Growth strain: NEB Stable
  Copy number: High Copy
Gene/Insert
  Gene/Insert name: SETDB1 shRNA
  gRNA/shRNA sequence: TTCGCATGCTGACTATCAG
  Species: H. sapiens (human)
  Entrez Gene: SETDB1 (a.k.a. ESET, H3-K9-HMTase4, KG1T, KMT1E, TDRD21)
  Promoter: SFFV
  Cloning method: Restriction Enzyme; 5′ cloning site Unknown (unknown if destroyed); 3′ cloning site Unknown (unknown if destroyed)
Terms and licenses: Academic/Nonprofit Terms; Industry Terms: Not Available to Industry
Depositor comments: PuroR . Please visit https://www.biorxiv.org/content/early/2018/04/03/293001 for bioRxiv preprint.
How to cite: pAPM-D4 miR30-SETDB1 ts1 was a gift from Jeremy Luban (Addgene plasmid # 115859 ; http://n2t.net/addgene:115859 ; RRID:Addgene_115859)
