[The description below was written by a language model from this plasmid's Addgene catalogue record and pLannotate feature annotations shown in this document.]
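Description:
pAPM-D4 miR30-SETDB1 ts1 is an HIV-1-based lentiviral transfer vector built on the pAPM-D4-mir30 backbone and designed to knock down human SETDB1, the H3K9 histone methyltransferase also known as ESET or KMT1E. In bacteria it is maintained through a high-copy ColE1/pUC-type origin and an ampicillin resistance gene (β-lactamase with its own promoter). The annotated sequence is about 6.3 kb.

Upstream of the viral genome, SV40 enhancer/early promoter and CMV enhancer/promoter elements sit ahead of a truncated 5' LTR. This arrangement is typical of vectors in which genomic RNA is transcribed from a heterologous promoter in packaging cells. The vector genome carries the Ψ packaging signal with a partial gag fragment, the Rev response element for Rev-dependent nuclear export, and the cPPT/CTS, which aids nuclear import of the reverse-transcribed genome. It ends in a second truncated LTR. No WPRE is annotated.

The payload is a single SFFV promoter-driven transcription unit. The SFFV LTR promoter drives the puromycin N-acetyltransferase (pac) coding sequence, which is followed immediately by miR-30a 5' and 3' flanking sequences bracketing the SETDB1-targeting hairpin ("ts1", presumably target site 1). Because the shRNA is embedded in a microRNA scaffold, it can be expressed from a Pol II promoter on the same transcript as the selection marker and processed by the endogenous microRNA pathway. Puromycin resistance in transduced cells is therefore coupled to hairpin expression.

The construct was deposited with work on how primate immunodeficiency virus Vpx and Vpr proteins counteract HUSH complex-mediated transcriptional repression of proviruses. It is suited to stable SETDB1 depletion in transduced human cells.
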