Features (pLannotate 1.2.2; 19 found; start..end, strand, type, name):
     69..398     +  promoter       SV40 promoter: SV40 enhancer and early promoter
    410..789     +  enhancer       CMV enhancer: human cytomegalovirus immediate early enhancer
    790..989     +  promoter       CMV promoter: human cytomegalovirus (CMV) immediate early promoter
   1007..1187    +  LTR            5' LTR (truncated): truncated 5' long terminal repeat (LTR) from HIV-1
   1234..1359    +  misc_feature   HIV-1 Ψ: packaging signal of human immunodeficiency virus type 1
   1343..1681    +  CDS            HIV-1 gag (fragment): gag protein from human immunodeficiency virus 1; gag
   1856..2089    +  misc_feature   RRE: The Rev response element (RRE) of HIV-1 allows for Rev-dependent mRNA export from the nucleus to the cytoplasm.
   2466..2566    +  CDS            Rev (fragment): human immunodeficiency virus 1 (HIV-1) Rev protein; rev; enhances nuclear export of unspliced and incompletely spliced viral mRNAs
   2616..2733    +  misc_feature   cPPT/CTS: central polypurine tract and central termination sequence of HIV-1
   2870..3277    +  promoter       SFFV promoter: spleen focus-forming virus long terminal repeat (LTR) promoter
   3298..3894    +  CDS            pac: PUAC_STRAD - Protein predicted: Swiss-Prot protein existence level 4. Detoxification of puromycin. From Streptomyces alboniger.
   3919..3964    +  ncRNA          5' miR-30a (fragment): sequence upstream of the 71-nt precursor of the human miR-30a microRNA (Zeng et al., 2002) miRNA
   4034..4059    +  ncRNA          3' miR-30a (fragment): sequence downstream of the 71-nt precursor of the human miR-30a microRNA (Zeng et al., 2002) miRNA
   4089..4108    +  misc_feature   cPPT/CTS (fragment): central polypurine tract and central termination sequence of HIV-1
   4140..4320    +  LTR            5' LTR (truncated): truncated 5' long terminal repeat (LTR) from HIV-1
   4391..4979    -  rep_origin     ori: high-copy-number ColE1/pMB1/pBR322/pUC origin of replication
   5150..6010    -  CDS            AmpR: β-lactamase; bla; confers resistance to ampicillin, carbenicillin, and related antibiotics
   6011..6115    -  promoter       AmpR promoter: bla
   6174..6226    -  misc_feature   bom (fragment): basis of mobility region from pBR322
>Addgene plasmid #115859 | pAPM-D4 miR30-SETDB1 ts1 | addgene full sequence | sequence record 255742 | Addgene NGS Result
AATCTGCTTAGGGTTAGGCGTTTTGCGCTGCTTCGCGATGTACGGGCCAGATATACGCGCTGTGGAATGT
GTGTCAGTTAGGGTGTGGAAAGTCCCCAGGCTCCCCAGCAGGCAGAAGTATGCAAAGCATGCATCTCAAT
TAGTCAGCAACCAGGTGTGGAAAGTCCCCAGGCTCCCCAGCAGGCAGAAGTATGCAAAGCATGCATCTCA
ATTAGTCAGCAACCATAGTCCCGCCCCTAACTCCGCCCATCCCGCCCCTAACTCCGCCCAGTTCCGCCCA
TTCTCCGCCCCATGGCTGACTAATTTTTTTTATTTATGCAGAGGCCGAGGCCGCCTCTGCCTCTGAGCTA
TTCCAGAAGTAGTGAGGAGGCTTTTTTGGAGGCCTAGGCTTTTGCAAAAAGCTCGCGTTGACATTGATTA
TTGACTAGTTATTAATAGTAATCAATTACGGGGTCATTAGTTCATAGCCCATATATGGAGTTCCGCGTTA
CATAACTTACGGTAAATGGCCCGCCTGGCTGACCGCCCAACGACCCCCGCCCATTGACGTCAATAATGAC
GTATGTTCCCATAGTAACGCCAATAGGGACTTTCCATTGACGTCAATGGGTGGAGTATTTACGGTAAACT
GCCCACTTGGCAGTACATCAAGTGTATCATATGCCAAGTACGCCCCCTATTGACGTCAATGACGGTAAAT
GGCCCGCCTGGCATTATGCCCAGTACATGACCTTATGGGACTTTCCTACTTGGCAGTACATCTACGTATT
AGTCATCGCTATTACCATGGTGATGCGGTTTTGGCAGTACATCAATGGGCGTGGATAGCGGTTTGACTCA
CGGGGATTTCCAAGTCTCCACCCCATTGACGTCAATGGGAGTTTGTTTTGGCACCAAAATCAACGGGACT
TTCCAAAATGTCGTAACAACTCCGCCCCATTGACGCAAATGGGCGGTAGGCGTGTACGGTGGGAGGTCTA
TATAAGCAGCGCGTTTTGCCTGTACTGGGTCTCTCTGGTTAGACCAGATCTGAGCCTGGGAGCTCTCTGG
CTAACTAGGGAACCCACTGCTTAAGCCTCAATAAAGCTTGCCTTGAGTGCTTCAAGTAGTGTGTGCCCGT
CTGTTGTGTGACTCTGGTAACTAGAGATCCCTCAGACCCTTTTAGTCAGTGTGGAAAATCTCTAGCAGTG
GCGCCCGAACAGGGACTTGAAAGCGAAAGGGAAACCAGAGGAGCTCTCTCGACGCAGGACTCGGCTTGCT
GAAGCGCGCACGGCAAGAGGCGAGGGGCGGCGACTGGTGAGTACGCCAAAAATTTTGACTAGCGGAGGCT
AGAAGGAGAGAGATGGGTGCGAGAGCGTCAGTATTAAGCGGGGGAGAATTAGATCGCGATGGGAAAAAAT
TCGGTTAAGGCCAGGGGGAAAGAAAAAATATAAATTAAAACATATAGTATGGGCAAGCAGGGAGCTAGAA
CGATTCGCAGTTAATCCTGGCCTGTTAGAAACATCAGAAGGCTGTAGACAAATACTGGGACAGCTACAAC
CATCCCTTCAGACAGGATCAGAAGAACTTAGATCATTATATAATACAGTAGCAACCCTCTATTGTGTGCA
TCAAAGGATAGAGATAAAAGACACCAAGGAAGCTTTAGACAAGATAGAGGAAGAGCAAAACAAAAGTAAG
ACCACCGCACAGCAAGCGGCCGGCCGCTGATCTTCAGACCTGGAGGAGGAGATATGAGGGACAATTGGAG
AAGTGAATTATATAAATATAAAGTAGTAAAAATTGAACCATTAGGAGTAGCACCCACCAAGGCAAAGAGA
AGAGTGGTGCAGAGAGAAAAAAGAGCAGTGGGAATAGGAGCTTTGTTCCTTGGGTTCTTGGGAGCAGCAG
GAAGCACTATGGGCGCAGCGTCAATGACGCTGACGGTACAGGCCAGACAATTATTGTCTGGTATAGTGCA
GCAGCAGAACAATTTGCTGAGGGCTATTGAGGCGCAACAGCATCTGTTGCAACTCACAGTCTGGGGCATC
AAGCAGCTCCAGGCAAGAATCCTGGCTGTGGAAAGATACCTAAAGGATCAACAGCTCCTGGGGATTTGGG
GTTGCTCTGGAAAACTCATTTGCACCACTGCTGTGCCTTGGAATGCTAGTTGGAGTAATAAATCTCTGGA
ACAGATTTGGAATCACACGACCTGGATGGAGTGGGACAGAGAAATTAACAATTACACAAGCTTAATACAC
TCCTTAATTGAAGAATCGCAAAACCAGCAAGAAAAGAATGAACAAGAATTATTGGAATTAGATAAATGGG
CAAGTTTGTGGAATTGGTTTAACATAACAAATTGGCTGTGGTATATAAAATTATTCATAATGATAGTAGG
AGGCTTGGTAGGTTTAAGAATAGTTTTTGCTGTACTTTCTATAGTGAATAGAGTTAGGCAGGGATATTCA
CCATTATCGTTTCAGACCCACCTCCCAACCCCGAGGGGACCCGACAGGCCCGAAGGAATAGAAGAAGAAG
GTGGAGAGAGAGACAGAGACAGATCCATTCGATTAGTGAACGGATCGGCACTGCGTGCGCCAATTCTGCA
GACAAATGGCAGTATTCATCCACAATTTTAAAAGAAAAGGGGGGATTGGGGGGTACAGTGCAGGGGAAAG
AATAGTAGACATAATAGCAACAGACATACAAACTAAAGAATTACAAAAACAAATTACAAAAATTCAAAAT
TTTCGGGTTTATTACAGGGACAGCAGAGATCCAGTTTGGTTAATTAACTGCAGCCCCGATAAAATAAAAG
ATTTTATTTAGTCTCCAGAAAAAGGGGGGAATGAAAGACCCCACCTGTAGGTTTGGCAAGCTAGCTGCAG
TAACGCCATTTTGCAAGGCATGGAAAAATACCAAACCAAGAATAGAGAAGTTCAGATCAAGGGCGGGTAC
ATGAAAATAGCTAACGTTGGGCCAAACAGGATATCTGCGGTGAGCAGTTTCGGCCCCGGCCCGGGGCCAA
GAACAGATGGTCACCGCAGTTTCGGCCCCGGCCCGAGGCCAAGAACAGATGGTCCCCAGATATGGCCCAA
CCCTCAGCAGTTTCTTAAGACCCATCAGATGTTTCCAGGCTCCCCCAAGGACCTGAAATGACCCTGCGCC
TTATTTGAATTAACCAATCAGCCTGCTTCTCGCTTCTGTTCGCGCGCTTCTGCTTCCCGAGCTCTATAAA
AGAGCTCACAACCCCTCACTCGGCGCGCCAGTCCTCCGACAGACTGAGTCGCCCGGGGGTCTAGAACGCG
TGCCGCCATGACCGAATACAAACCTACCGTGAGGCTGGCTACAAGAGATGATGTCCCAAGGGCTGTGAGA
ACACTGGCCGCCGCTTTTGCCGATTACCCTGCCACACGCCACACTGTGGACCCAGATCGGCATATCGAGA
GAGTGACTGAGCTGCAGGAACTGTTCCTGACCCGAGTGGGCCTGGACATTGGGAAGGTCTGGGTCGCAGA
CGATGGAGCAGCTGTGGCTGTCTGGACCACACCAGAGAGCGTGGAAGCCGGAGCTGTCTTTGCAGAGATC
GGCCCTAGAATGGCAGAACTGAGCGGCTCCAGGCTGGCAGCACAGCAGCAGATGGAGGGACTGCTGGCCC
CACACAGGCCTAAGGAACCAGCATGGTTCCTGGCTACCGTGGGGGTCTCTCCTGACCATCAGGGCAAAGG
ACTGGGAAGTGCTGTGGTCCTGCCAGGAGTGGAGGCTGCAGAACGAGCTGGAGTCCCTGCATTTCTGGAG
ACCTCTGCTCCACGAAACCTGCCCTTCTATGAACGGCTGGGCTTTACTGTGACCGCAGATGTGGAGGTCC
CCGAAGGACCTAGGACCTGGTGCATGACACGCAAACCCGGCGCCTGAGCGATCGCCGCGGCCGCCTTCTT
AACCCAACAGAAGGCTCGAGAAGGTATATTGCTGTTGACAGTGAGCGCCCTGATAGTCAGCATGCGAATT
AGTGAAGCCACAGATGTAATTCGCATGCTGACTATCAGGTTGCCTACTGCCTCGGACTTCAAGGGGCTAG
AATTCGGCAGCTGTAGATCTTAGCCACTTTTTAAAAGAAAAGGGGGGACTGGAAGGGCTAACTGCATCCG
GACTGTACTGGGTCTCTCTGGTTAGACCAGATCTGAGCCTGGGAGCTCTCTGGCTAACTAGGGAACCCAC
TGCTTAAGCCTCAATAAAGCTTGCCTTGAGTGCTTCAAGTAGTGTGTGCCCGTCTGTTGTGTGACTCTGG
TAACTAGAGATCCCTCAGACCCTTTTAGTCAGTGTGGAAAATCTCTAGCAGGGCCCGTTTCATGTGAGCA
AAAGGCCAGCAAAAGGCCAGGAACCGTAAAAAGGCCGCGTTGCTGGCGTTTTTCCATAGGCTCCGCCCCC
CTGACGAGCATCACAAAAATCGACGCTCAAGTCAGAGGTGGCGAAACCCGACAGGACTATAAAGATACCA
GGCGTTTCCCCCTGGAAGCTCCCTCGTGCGCTCTCCTGTTCCGACCCTGCCGCTTACCGGATACCTGTCC
GCCTTTCTCCCTTCGGGAAGCGTGGCGCTTTCTCATAGCTCACGCTGTAGGTATCTCAGTTCGGTGTAGG
TCGTTCGCTCCAAGCTGGGCTGTGTGCACGAACCCCCCGTTCAGCCCGACCGCTGCGCCTTATCCGGTAA
CTATCGTCTTGAGTCCAACCCGGTAAGACACGACTTATCGCCACTGGCAGCAGCCACTGGTAACAGGATT
AGCAGAGCGAGGTATGTAGGCGGTGCTACAGAGTTCTTGAAGTGGTGGCCTAACTACGGCTACACTAGAA
GAACAGTATTTGGTATCTGCGCTCTGCTGAAGCCAGTTACCTTCGGAAAAAGAGTTGGTAGCTCTTGATC
CGGCAAACAAACCACCGCTGGTAGCGGTGGTTTTTTTGTTTGCAAGCAGCAGATTACGCGCAGAAAAAAA
GGATCTCAAGAAGATCCTTTGATCTTTTCTACGGGGTCTGACGCTCAGTGGAACGAAAACTCACGTTAAG
GGATTTTGGTCATGAGATTATCAAAAAGGATCTTCACCTAGATCCTTTTAAATTAAAAATGAAGTTTTAA
ATCAATCTAAAGTATATATGAGTAAACTTGGTCTGACAGTTACCAATGCTTAATCAGTGAGGCACCTATC
TCAGCGATCTGTCTATTTCGTTCATCCATAGTTGCCTGACTCCCCGTCGTGTAGATAACTACGATACGGG
AGGGCTTACCATCTGGCCCCAGTGCTGCAATGATACCGCGAGACCCACGCTCACCGGCTCCAGATTTATC
AGCAATAAACCAGCCAGCCGGAAGGGCCGAGCGCAGAAGTGGTCCTGCAACTTTATCCGCCTCCATCCAG
TCTATTAATTGTTGCCGGGAAGCTAGAGTAAGTAGTTCGCCAGTTAATAGTTTGCGCAACGTTGTTGCCA
TTGCTACAGGCATCGTGGTGTCACGCTCGTCGTTTGGTATGGCTTCATTCAGCTCCGGTTCCCAACGATC
AAGGCGAGTTACATGATCCCCCATGTTGTGCAAAAAAGCGGTTAGCTCCTTCGGTCCTCCGATCGTTGTC
AGAAGTAAGTTGGCCGCAGTGTTATCACTCATGGTTATGGCAGCACTGCATAATTCTCTTACTGTCATGC
CATCCGTAAGATGCTTTTCTGTGACTGGTGAGTACTCAACCAAGTCATTCTGAGAATAGTGTATGCGGCG
ACCGAGTTGCTCTTGCCCGGCGTCAATACGGGATAATACCGCGCCACATAGCAGAACTTTAAAAGTGCTC
ATCATTGGAAAACGTTCTTCGGGGCGAAAACTCTCAAGGATCTTACCGCTGTTGAGATCCAGTTCGATGT
AACCCACTCGTGCACCCAACTGATCTTCAGCATCTTTTACTTTCACCAGCGTTTCTGGGTGAGCAAAAAC
AGGAAGGCAAAATGCCGCAAAAAAGGGAATAAGGGCGACACGGAAATGTTGAATACTCATACTCTTCCTT
TTTCAATATTATTGAAGCATTTATCAGGGTTATTGTCTCATGAGCGGATACATATTTGAATGTATTTAGA
AAAATAAACAAATAGGGGTTCCGCGCACATTTCCCCGAAAAGTGCCACCTGACGTCGACGGATCGGGAGA
TCTCCCGATCCCCTATGGTGCACTCTCAGTACAATCTGCTCTGATGCCGCATAGTTAAGCCAGTATCTGC
TCCCTGCTTGTGTGTTGGAGGTCGCTGAGTAGTGCGCGAGCAAAATTTAAGCTACAACAAGGCAAGGCTT
GACCGACAATTGCATGAAG
